Addgene plasmid #216622: CTNNB1 - R673w in pENTR
Purpose: gateway cloning donor vector containing CTNNB1 ASD mutation
Depositing lab: Douglas Allan & Christopher Loewen. Depositing organization: University of British Columbia.
Backbone
  Vector backbone: pCR8-GW-TOPO
  Backbone manufacturer: GenScript
  Backbone size w/o insert (bp): 2800
  Vector type: Gateway Entry Plasmid
Growth in bacteria
  Bacterial resistance: Spectinomycin, 50 μg/mL
  Growth temperature: 37°C
  Growth strain: DH5alpha
  Copy number: High Copy
Gene/Insert
  Gene/Insert name: CTNNB1
  Species: H. sapiens (human)
  Insert size (bp): 2300
  Mutation: R673W
  Entrez Gene: CTNNB1 (a.k.a. CTNNB, EVR7, MRD19, NEDSDV, armadillo)
  Cloning method: Gibson Cloning
  Sequencing primers: 5′ M13 fwd; 3′ M13 rev
Terms and licenses: Academic/Nonprofit Terms; Industry Terms: Not Available to Industry
Depositor comments: insert contains a Kozak sequence that encodes a linker for cloning into N-terminal tagging pDEST vectors
How to cite: CTNNB1 - R673w in pENTR was a gift from Douglas Allan & Christopher Loewen (Addgene plasmid # 216622 ; http://n2t.net/addgene:216622 ; RRID:Addgene_216622)
