[The description below was written by a language model from this plasmid's Addgene catalogue record and pLannotate feature annotations shown in this document.]
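Description:
CTNNB1 - R673w in pENTR is a Gateway entry (donor) plasmid built on the pCR8-GW-TOPO backbone and carrying the human CTNNB1 coding sequence with an R673W substitution, described in the record as an autism spectrum disorder (ASD)-associated mutation. CTNNB1 encodes β-catenin, a protein that acts both in cadherin-based cell–cell adhesion and as a transcriptional co-activator in Wnt signalling. The sequenced plasmid is about 5.1 kb, consistent with a roughly 2.8 kb backbone plus a 2.3 kb insert introduced by Gibson cloning. It replicates in E. coli from a high-copy ColE1/pUC-type origin and is selected with spectinomycin through the aadA (SmR) aminoglycoside adenylyltransferase gene. An integron Pc promoter fragment and a short remnant of a gentamicin resistance gene lie just upstream of it.

The open reading frame is flanked by attL1 and attL2 sites, so an LR Clonase reaction can transfer it directionally into any attR-containing destination vector. No eukaryotic promoter, tag or reporter is annotated in the entry clone itself, so expression context is supplied by the chosen destination vector. According to the depositor, the insert begins with a Kozak sequence designed so that it also reads through as a linker when the gene is moved into N-terminal tagging pDEST vectors. Other backbone elements include a T7 promoter beyond attL2, oriented back toward the insert, rrnB T1 and T2 terminators that insulate the cloning region from plasmid-derived transcription, and small lacZα and lacI fragments. The construct serves as a source clone for generating expression vectors to study the functional consequences of this patient-derived β-catenin variant.
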