Features (pLannotate 1.2.2; 12 found; start..end, strand, type, name):
     42..78      -  CDS            lacZα (fragment): LacZα fragment of β-galactosidase; lacZ fragment
     94..193     +  protein_bind   attL1: mutant version of attL; recombination site for the Gateway® LR reaction LR Clonase™
    202..2547    +  CDS            CTNNB1 (sequence partly withheld): protein involved both in cell-cell adhesion as part of the cadherin protein complex, and in gene transcription as part of the Wnt signaling pathway; CTNNB1; also known as catenin beta-1; related to Drosophila armadillo
   2551..2650    -  protein_bind   attL2: mutant version of attL; recombination site for the Gateway® LR reaction LR Clonase™
   2668..2686    -  promoter       T7 promoter: promoter for bacteriophage T7 RNA polymerase
   2876..2899    +  promoter       Pc promoter (fragment): intI1 (promoter lies within the coding sequence); class 1 integron promoter
   3075..3131    +  CDS            GmR (fragment): gentamycin acetyltransferase; aacC1; confers resistance to gentamycin
   3138..3929    +  CDS            SmR: aminoglycoside adenylyltransferase (Murphy, 1985); aadA; confers resistance to spectinomycin and streptomycin
   4022..4610    +  rep_origin     ori: high-copy-number ColE1/pMB1/pBR322/pUC origin of replication
   4793..4885    +  CDS            lacI (fragment): lac repressor; lacI; The lac repressor binds to the lac operator to inhibit transcription in E. coli. This inhibition can be relieved by adding lactose or isopropyl-β-D-thiogalactopyranoside (IPTG).
   4940..4967    -  terminator     rrnB T2 terminator: transcription terminator T2 from the E. coli rrnB gene
   5099..5142    +  terminator     rrnB T1 terminator: Escherichia coli rrnB; transcription terminator T1 from the E. coli rrnB gene
>Addgene plasmid #216622 | CTNNB1 - R673w in pENTR | addgene full sequence | sequence record 427253 | Addgene NGS Result
GCCTGGCAGTTCCCTACTCTCGCGTTAACGCTAGCATGGATGTTTTCCCAGTCACGACGTTGTAAAACGA
CGGCCAGTCTTAAGCTCGGGCCCCAAATAATGATTTTATTTTGACTGATAGTGACCTGTTCGTTGCAACA
AATTGATGAGCAATGCTTTTTTATAATGCCAACTTTGTACAAAAAAGCAGGCTCCGGCACCATGGCTACT
CAAGCTGATTTGATGGAGTTGGACATGGCCATGGAACCAGACAGAAAAGCGGCTGTTAGTCACTGGCAGC
AACAGTCTTACCTGGACTCTGGAATCCATTCTGGTGCCACTACCACAGCTCCTTCTCTGAGTGGTAAAGG
CAATCCTGAGGAAGAGGATGTGGATACCTCCCAAGTCCTGTATGAGTGGGAACAGGGATTTTCTCAGTCC
TTCACTCAAGAACAAGTAGCTGATATTGATGGACAGTATGCAATGACTCGAGCTCAGAGGGTACGAGCTG
CTATGTTCCCTGAGACATTAGATGAGGGCATGCAGATCCCATCTACACAGTTTGATGCTGCTCATCCCAC
TAATGTCCAGCGTTTGGCTGAACCATCACAGATGCTGAAA
[1614 nt withheld, positions 601-2214]
AAATGGCTTTCAGTTGAGCTGACCAGCTCTCTCTTCAGAACAGAGCCAATGGCTTGGAATGAGACTGCTG
ATCTTGGACTTGATATTGGTGCCCAGGGAGAACCCCTTGGATATCGCCAGGATGATCCTAGCTATCGTTC
TTTTCACTCTGGTGGATATGGCCAGGATGCCTTGGGTATGGACCCCATGATGGAACATGAGATGGGTGGC
CACCACCCTGGTGCTGACTATCCAGTTGATGGGCTGCCAGATCTGGGGCATGCCCAGGACCTCATGGATG
GGCTGCCTCCAGGTGACAGCAATCAGCTGGCCTGGTTTGATACTGACCTGTAATAGACCCAGCTTTCTTG
TACAAAGTTGGCATTATAAAAAATAATTGCTCATCAATTTGTTGCAACGAACAGGTCACTATCAGTCAAA
ATAAAATCATTATTTGCCATCCAGCTGATATCCCCTATAGTGAGTCGTATTACATGGTCATAGCTGTTTC
CTGGCAGCTCTGGCCCGTGTCTCAAAATCTCTGATGTTACATTGCACAAGATAAAAATATATCATCATGC
CTCCTCTAGACCAGCCAGGACAGAAATGCCTCGACTTCGCTGCTACCCAAGGTTGCCGGGTGACGCACAC
CGTGGAAACGGATGAAGGCACGAACCCAGTGGACATAAGCCTGTTCGGTTCGTAAGCTGTAATGCAAGTA
GCGTATGCGCTCACGCAACTGGTCCAGAACCTTGACCGAACGCAGCGGTGGTAACGGCGCAGTGGCGGTT
TTCATGGCTTGTTATGACTGTTTTTTTGGGGTACAGTCTATGCCTCGGGCATCCAAGCAGCAAGCGCGTT
ACGCCGTGGGTCGATGTTTGATGTTATGGAGCAGCAACGATGTTACGCAGCAGGGCAGTCGCCCTAAAAC
AAAGTTAAACATTATGAGGGAAGCGGTGATCGCCGAAGTATCGACTCAACTATCAGAGGTAGTTGGCGTC
ATCGAGCGCCATCTCGAACCGACGTTGCTGGCCGTACATTTGTACGGCTCCGCAGTGGATGGCGGCCTGA
AGCCACACAGTGATATTGATTTGCTGGTTACGGTGACCGTAAGGCTTGATGAAACAACGCGGCGAGCTTT
GATCAACGACCTTTTGGAAACTTCGGCTTCCCCTGGAGAGAGCGAGATTCTCCGCGCTGTAGAAGTCACC
ATTGTTGTGCACGACGACATCATTCCGTGGCGTTATCCAGCTAAGCGCGAACTGCAATTTGGAGAATGGC
AGCGCAATGACATTCTTGCAGGTATCTTCGAGCCAGCCACGATCGACATTGATCTGGCTATCTTGCTGAC
AAAAGCAAGAGAACATAGCGTTGCCTTGGTAGGTCCAGCGGCGGAGGAACTCTTTGATCCGGTTCCTGAA
CAGGATCTATTTGAGGCGCTAAATGAAACCTTAACGCTATGGAACTCGCCGCCCGACTGGGCTGGCGATG
AGCGAAATGTAGTGCTTACGTTGTCCCGCATTTGGTACAGCGCAGTAACCGGCAAAATCGCGCCGAAGGA
TGTCGCTGCCGACTGGGCAATGGAGCGCCTGCCGGCCCAGTATCAGCCCGTCATACTTGAAGCTAGACAG
GCTTATCTTGGACAAGAAGAAGATCGCTTGGCCTCGCGCGCAGATCAGTTGGAAGAATTTGTCCACTACG
TGAAAGGCGAGATCACCAAGGTAGTCGGCAAATAACCCTCGAGCCACCCATGACCAAAATCCCTTAACGT
GAGTTACGCGTCGTTCCACTGAGCGTCAGACCCCGTAGAAAAGATCAAAGGATCTTCTTGAGATCCTTTT
TTTCTGCGCGTAATCTGCTGCTTGCAAACAAAAAAACCACCGCTACCAGCGGTGGTTTGTTTGCCGGATC
AAGAGCTACCAACTCTTTTTCCGAAGGTAACTGGCTTCAGCAGAGCGCAGATACCAAATACTGTTCTTCT
AGTGTAGCCGTAGTTAGGCCACCACTTCAAGAACTCTGTAGCACCGCCTACATACCTCGCTCTGCTAATC
CTGTTACCAGTGGCTGCTGCCAGTGGCGATAAGTCGTGTCTTACCGGGTTGGACTCAAGACGATAGTTAC
CGGATAAGGCGCAGCGGTCGGGCTGAACGGGGGGTTCGTGCACACAGCCCAGCTTGGAGCGAACGACCTA
CACCGAACTGAGATACCTACAGCGTGAGCTATGAGAAAGCGCCACGCTTCCCGAAGGGAGAAAGGCGGAC
AGGTATCCGGTAAGCGGCAGGGTCGGAACAGGAGAGCGCACGAGGGAGCTTCCAGGGGGAAACGCCTGGT
ATCTTTATAGTCCTGTCGGGTTTCGCCACCTCTGACTTGAGCGTCGATTTTTGTGATGCTCGTCAGGGGG
GCGGAGCCTATGGAAAAACGCCAGCAACGCGGCCTTTTTACGGTTCCTGGCCTTTTGCTGGCCTTTTGCT
CACATGTTCTTTCCTGCGTTATCCCCTGATTCTGTGGATAACCGTATTACCGCCTTTGAGTGAGCTGATA
CCGCTCGCCGCAGCCGAACGACCGAGCGCAGCGAGTCAGTGAGCGAGGAAGCGGAAGAGCGCCCAATACG
CAAACCGCCTCTCCCCGCGCGTTGGCCGATTCATTAATGCAGCTGGCACGACAGGTTTCCCGACTGGAAA
GCGGGCAGTGAGCGCAACGCAATTAATACGCGTACCGCTAGCCAGGAAGAGTTTGTAGAAACGCAAAAAG
GCCATCCGTCAGGATGGCCTTCTGCTTAGTTTGATGCCTGGCAGTTTATGGCGGGCGTCCTGCCCGCCAC
CCTCCGGGCCGTTGCTTCACAACGTTCAAATCCGCTCCCGGCGGATTTGTCCTACTCAGGAGAGCGTTCA
CCGACAAACAACAGATAAAACGAAAGGCCCAGTCTTCCGACTGAGCCTTTCGTTTTATTTGAT
